>Addgene plasmid #98216 | AAV2_hSyn_Phobos_Citrine | addgene full sequence | sequence record 256050 | Addgene NGS Result
CTGCGCGCTCGCTCGCTCACTGAGGCCGCCCGGGCAAAGCCCGGGCGTCGGGCGACCTTTGGTCGCCCGG
CCTCAGTGAGCGAGCGAGCGCGCAGAGAGGGAGTGGCCAACTCCATCACTAGGGGTTCCTTGTAGTTAAT
GATTAACCCGCCATGCTACTTATCTACGTAGCCATGCTCTAGGAAGATCGTAGGTTAATTAATCTAGACT
GCAGAGGGCCCTGCGTATGAGTGCAAGTGGGTTTTAGGACCAGGATGAGGCGGGGTGGGGGTGCCTACCT
GACGACCGACCCCGACCCACTGGACAAGCACCCAACCCCCATTCCCCAAATTGCGCATCCCCTATCAGAG
AGGGGGAGGGGAAACAGGATGCGGCGAGGCGCGTGCGCACTGCCAGCTTCAGCACCGCGGACAGTGCCTT
CGCCCCCGCCTGGCGGCGCGCGCCACCGCCGCCTCAGCACTGAAGGCGCGCTGACGTCACTCGCCGGTCC
CCCGCAAACTCCCCTTCCCGGCCACCTTGGTCGCGTCCGCGCCGCCGCCGGCCCAGCCGGACCGCACCAC
GCGAGGCGCGAGATAGGGGGGCACGGGCGCGACCATCTGCGCTGCGGCGCCGGCGACTCAGCGCTGCCTC
AGTCTGCGGTGGGCAGCGGAGGAGTCGTGTCGTGCCTGAGAGCGCAGTCGAATTCAAGCTGCTAGCGCCA
CCATGGACTATGGCGGCGCTTTGTCTGCCGTCGGACTCTTCCAAACCTCATACACTCTTGAGAACAATGG
TTCTGTTATTTGCATCCCGAACAACGGCCAGTGCTTCTGCTTGGCTTGGCTTAAATCCAACGGAACAAAT
GCCGAGAAGTTGGCTGCCAACATTCTGCAGTGGATTTCTTTTGCGCTTTCAGCGCTCTGCCTGATGTTCT
ACGGCTACCAGACCTGGAAGTCTACTTGCGGCTGGGAGAACATTTACGTGGCCACGATCCAGATGATCAA
GTTCATCATCGAGTATTTCCATAGCTTTGACGAACCTGCGGTGATCTACTCATCCAACGGCAACAAGACC
CGGTGGCTTCGTTACGCGAGCTGGCTGCTGACCTGCCCTGTCATTCTTATCCACCTGAGCAACCTTACGG
GTCTGGCGAACGACTATAACAAGCGTACCATGGGTCTGCTGGTGTCAGATATCGGCGGCATCGTGTGGGC
CACCACGGCCGCGCTGTCCAAGGGATACGTCCGTGTCATTTTCTTCCTGATGGGCCTGTGCTACGGCATC
TACACATTCTTCAACGCAGCCAAGGTCTACATTGAGGCGTACCACACCGTGCCGAAGGGCCGGTGTCGCC
AGGTGGTGACTGGCATGGCTTGGCTCTTCTTCGTATCATGGGGTATGTTCCCCATCCTGTTCATCCTCGG
CCCCGAGGGCTTCGGCGTCCTGAGCCGGTACGGCTCCAACGTCGGCCACACCATCATTGACCTGATGTCG
AAGCAGTGCTGGGGTCTGCTCGGCCACTACCTGCGCGTGCTGATCCACAGCCATATCCTCATCCACGGCG
ACATTCGCAAGACCACCAAATTGAACATTGGTGGCACTGAGATTGAGGTCGAGACGCTGGTGGAGGACGA
GGCCGAGGCTGGCGCGGTCGCGGCACTCGAGATGGTGAGCAAGGGCGAGGAGCTGTTCACCGGGGTGGTG
CCCATCCTGGTCGAGCTGGACGGCGACGTAAACGGCCACAAGTTCAGCGTGTCCGGCGAGGGCGAGGGCG
ATGCCACCTACGGCAAGCTGACCCTGAAGTTCATCTGCACCACCGGCAAGCTGCCCGTGCCCTGGCCCAC
CCTCGTGACCACCTTCGGCTACGGCCTGATGTGCTTCGCCCGCTACCCCGACCACATGAAGCAGCACGAC
TTCTTCAAGTCCGCCATGCCCGAAGGCTACGTCCAGGAGCGCACCATCTTCTTCAAGGACGACGGCAACT
ACAAGACCCGCGCCGAGGTGAAGTTCGAGGGCGACACCCTGGTGAACCGCATCGAGCTGAAGGGCATCGA
CTTCAAGGAGGACGGCAACATCCTGGGGCACAAGCTGGAGTACAACTACAACAGCCACAACGTCTATATC
ATGGCCGACAAGCAGAAGAACGGCATCAAGGTGAACTTCAAGATCCGCCACAACATCGAGGACGGCAGCG
TGCAGCTCGCCGACCACTACCAGCAGAACACCCCCATCGGCGACGGCCCCGTGCTGCTGCCCGACAACCA
CTACCTGAGCTACCAGTCCGCCCTGAGCAAAGACCCCAACGAGAAGCGCGATCACATGGTCCTGCTGGAG
TTCGTGACCGCCGCCGGGATCACTCTCGGCATGGACGAGCTGTACAAGTAGAAGCTTATCGATAATCAAC
CTCTGGATTACAAAATTTGTGAAAGATTGACTGGTATTCTTAACTATGTTGCTCCTTTTACGCTATGTGG
ATACGCTGCTTTAATGCCTTTGTATCATGCTATTGCTTCCCGTATGGCTTTCATTTTCTCCTCCTTGTAT
AAATCCTGGTTGCTGTCTCTTTATGAGGAGTTGTGGCCCGTTGTCAGGCAACGTGGCGTGGTGTGCACTG
TGTTTGCTGACGCAACCCCCACTGGTTGGGGCATTGCCACCACCTGTCAGCTCCTTTCCGGGACTTTCGC
TTTCCCCCTCCCTATTGCCACGGCGGAACTCATCGCCGCCTGCCTTGCCCGCTGCTGGACAGGGGCTCGG
CTGTTGGGCACTGACAATTCCGTGGTGTTGTCGGGGAAATCATCGTCCTTTCCTTGGCTGCTCGCCTGTG
TTGCCACCTGGATTCTGCGCGGGACGTCCTTCTGCTACGTCCCTTCGGCCCTCAATCCAGCGGACCTTCC
TTCCCGCGGCCTGCTGCCGGCTCTGCGGCCTCTTCCGCGTCTTCGCCTTCGCCCTCAGACGAGTCGGATC
TCCCTTTGGGCCGCCTCCCCGCATCGATACCGTCGACCCGGGCGGCCGCTCATAAAGCTCGACTGTGCCT
TCTAGTTGCCAGCCATCTGTTGTTTGCCCCTCCCCCGTGCCTTCCTTGACCCTGGAAGGTGCCACTCCCA
CTGTCCTTTCCTAATAAAATGAGGAAATTGCATCGCATTGTCTGAGTAGGTGTCATTCTATTCTGGGGGG
TGGGGTGGGGCAGGACAGCAAGGGGGAGGATTGGGAAGACAATAGCAGGCATGCTGGGGATGCGGTCCGG
ACTGTACAATTGCATTCATTTTATGTTTCAGGTTCAGGGGGAGATGTGGGAGGTTTTTTAAAGCAAGTAA
AACCTCTACAAATGTGGTAAAATCGATAAGGATCTTCCTAGAGCATGGCTACGTAGATAAGTAGCATGGC
GGGTTAATCATTAACTACAAGGAACCCCTAGTGATGGAGTTGGCCACTCCCTCTCTGCGCGCTCGCTCGG
TCGTTCGGCTGCGGCGAGCGGTATCAGCTCACTCAAAGGCGGTAATACGGTTATCCACAGAATCAGGGGA
TAACGCAGGAAAGAACATGTGAGCAAAAGGCCAGCAAAAGGCCAGGAACCGTAAAAAGGCCGCGTTGCTG
GCGTTTTTCCATAGGCTCCGCCCCCCTGACGAGCATCACAAAAATCGACGCTCAAGTCAGAGGTGGCGAA
ACCCGACAGGACTATAAAGATACCAGGCGTTTCCCCCTGGAAGCTCCCTCGTGCGCTCTCCTGTTCCGAC
CCTGCCGCTTACCGGATACCTGTCCGCCTTTCTCCCTTCGGGAAGCGTGGCGCTTTCTCATAGCTCACGC
TGTAGGTATCTCAGTTCGGTGTAGGTCGTTCGCTCCAAGCTGGGCTGTGTGCACGAACCCCCCGTTCAGC
CCGACCGCTGCGCCTTATCCGGTAACTATCGTCTTGAGTCCAACCCGGTAAGACACGACTTATCGCCACT
GGCAGCAGCCACTGGTAACAGGATTAGCAGAGCGAGGTATGTAGGCGGTGCTACAGAGTTCTTGAAGTGG
TGGCCTAACTACGGCTACACTAGAAGAACAGTATTTGGTATCTGCGCTCTGCTGAAGCCAGTTACCTTCG
GAAAAAGAGTTGGTAGCTCTTGATCCGGCAAACAAACCACCGCTGGTAGCGGTGGTTTTTTTGTTTGCAA
GCAGCAGATTACGCGCAGAAAAAAAGGATCTCAAGAAGATCCTTTGATCTTTTCTACGGGGTCTGACGCT
CAGTGGAACGAAAACTCACGTTAAGGGATTTTGGTCATGAGATTATCAAAAAGGATCTTCACCTAGATCC
TTTTAAATTAAAAATGAAGTTTTAAATCAATCTAAAGTATATATGAGTAAACTTGGTCTGACAGTTACCA
ATGCTTAATCAGTGAGGCACCTATCTCAGCGATCTGTCTATTTCGTTCATCCATAGTTGCCTGACTCCCC
GTCGTGTAGATAACTACGATACGGGAGGGCTTACCATCTGGCCCCAGTGCTGCAATGATACCGCGAGACC
CACGCTCACCGGCTCCAGATTTATCAGCAATAAACCAGCCAGCCGGAAGGGCCGAGCGCAGAAGTGGTCC
TGCAACTTTATCCGCCTCCATCCAGTCTATTAATTGTTGCCGGGAAGCTAGAGTAAGTAGTTCGCCAGTT
AATAGTTTGCGCAACGTTGTTGCCATTGCTACAGGCATCGTGGTGTCACGCTCGTCGTTTGGTATGGCTT
CATTCAGCTCCGGTTCCCAACGATCAAGGCGAGTTACATGATCCCCCATGTTGTGCAAAAAAGCGGTTAG
CTCCTTCGGTCCTCCGATCGTTGTCAGAAGTAAGTTGGCCGCAGTGTTATCACTCATGGTTATGGCAGCA
CTGCATAATTCTCTTACTGTCATGCCATCCGTAAGATGCTTTTCTGTGACTGGTGAGTACTCAACCAAGT
CATTCTGAGAATAGTGTATGCGGCGACCGAGTTGCTCTTGCCCGGCGTCAATACGGGATAATACCGCGCC
ACATAGCAGAACTTTAAAAGTGCTCATCATTGGAAAACGTTCTTCGGGGCGAAAACTCTCAAGGATCTTA
CCGCTGTTGAGATCCAGTTCGATGTAACCCACTCGTGCACCCAACTGATCTTCAGCATCTTTTACTTTCA
CCAGCGTTTCTGGGTGAGCAAAAACAGGAAGGCAAAATGCCGCAAAAAAGGGAATAAGGGCGACACGGAA
ATGTTGAATACTCATACTCTTCCTTTTTCAATATTATTGAAGCATTTATCAGGGTTATTGTCTCATGAGC
GGATACATATTTGAATGTATTTAGAAAAATAAACAAATAGGGGTTCCGCGCACATTTCCCCGAAAAGTGC
CACCTAAATTGTAAGCGTTAATATTTTGTTAAAATTCGCGTTAAATTTTTGTTAAATCAGCTCATTTTTT
AACCAATAGGCCGAAATCGGCAAAATCCCTTATAAATCAAAAGAATAGACCGAGATAGGGT
[37 nt withheld, positions 5452-5488]
AAAGAACGTGGACTCCAACGTCAAAGG
[49 nt withheld, positions 5516-5564]
T
[91 nt withheld, positions 5566-5656]
G
[124 nt withheld, positions 5658-5781]
CCCATTCGCCATTCAGGCTGCGCAACTGTTGGGAAGGGCGATCGGTGCGGGCCTCTTCGCTATTACGCCA
G
Features (pLannotate 1.2.2; 14 found; start..end, strand, type, name):
    230..677     +  promoter       hSyn promoter: human synapsin I promoter; confers neuron-specific expression (Kügler et al., 2003)
    703..736     +  CDS            ChR2(H134R) (fragment): H134R mutant of an N-terminal fragment of channelrhodopsin-2 from the alga Chlamydomonas reinhardtii (Nagel et al., 2005) blue light-activated cation channel
   1274..1629    +  CDS            ChR2 (fragment): N-terminal fragment of channelrhodopsin-2 from the alga Chlamydomonas reinhardtii (Nagel et al., 2003) blue light-activated cation channel
   1642..2358    +  CDS            Citrine: Citrine is a basic (constitutively fluorescent) yellow fluorescent protein published in 2001, derived from Aequorea victoria. It has moderate acid sensitivity.
   2374..2962    +  misc_feature   WPRE: woodchuck hepatitis virus posttranscriptional regulatory element
   3003..3210    +  polyA_signal   bGH poly(A) signal: bovine growth hormone polyadenylation signal
   3241..3309    -  CDS            large T antigen (fragment): large T antigen from SV40 (simian virus 40)
   3380..3429    +  repeat_region  AAV2 ITR (fragment): inverted terminal repeat of adeno-associated virus serotype 2 inverted
   3576..4164    -  rep_origin     ori: high-copy-number ColE1/pMB1/pBR322/pUC origin of replication
   4335..5195    -  CDS            AmpR: β-lactamase; bla; confers resistance to ampicillin, carbenicillin, and related antibiotics
   5196..5300    -  promoter       AmpR promoter: bla
   5353..5781    -  rep_origin     f1 ori (sequence partly withheld): f1 bacteriophage origin of replication; arrow indicates direction of (+) strand synthesis
   5786..3       -  CDS            lacZα (fragment) (across the origin): LacZα fragment of β-galactosidase; lacZ fragment
   5850..130     -  repeat_region  AAV2 ITR (fragment) (across the origin): inverted terminal repeat of adeno-associated virus serotype 2 inverted
