[The description below was written by a language model from this plasmid's Addgene catalogue record and pLannotate feature annotations shown in this document.]
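Description:
AAV2_hSyn_Phobos_Citrine is an adeno-associated virus transfer plasmid built on a pAAV2 backbone for neuron-specific expression of an inhibitory optogenetic tool. It is maintained in bacteria as a high-copy plasmid through a ColE1/pUC-type origin and selected with ampicillin via the β-lactamase gene. An f1 phage origin is also present. The expression cassette lies between AAV2 inverted terminal repeats, the elements needed to replicate and package the cassette into recombinant AAV particles. The annotation detects both ITRs only as fragments, and a recombination-reducing growth strain is listed, which is common for repeat-containing vectors.

The payload is Phobos, a synthetic, mammalian codon-optimised artificial anion-conducting channelrhodopsin (aACR). The record lists iC++ as an alternative name and gives twelve substitutions, including T159G and G163A. It has a blue-shifted activation maximum at 466 nm and off-kinetics of about 10 ms. The automated annotation recognises only short stretches of the coding region as ChR2 fragments, reflecting its Chlamydomonas reinhardtii channelrhodopsin ancestry and heavy engineering rather than the presence of a cation-conducting ChR2. Phobos is fused at its C terminus to the yellow fluorescent protein Citrine, which allows expressing cells to be visualised. Transcription is driven by the human synapsin I promoter, restricting expression to neurons. A WPRE downstream of the fusion enhances transcript stability and expression, followed by a bovine growth hormone polyadenylation signal. Small lacZα and SV40 large T antigen fragments appear to be backbone remnants.

The construct is suited to direct transfection or AAV production for light-driven silencing of neuronal activity in optogenetic experiments, including behavioural manipulation.
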