Addgene plasmid #98216: AAV2_hSyn_Phobos_Citrine
Purpose: Blue-shifted artificial anion conducting channelrhodopsin (aACR). Activation max 466 nm; off-kinetics 10 ms. Codon optimized for mammalian expression.
Depositing lab: Simon Wiegert. Depositing organization: Universitaetsklinikum Hamburg-Eppendorf. Publication: Anion-conducting channelrhodopsins with tuned spectra and modified kinetics engineered for optogenetic manipulation of behavior. Wietek J, Rodriguez-Rozada S, Tutas J, Tenedini F, Grimm C, Oertner TG, Soba P, Hegemann P, Wiegert JS. Sci Rep. 2017 Nov 2;7(1):14957. doi: 10.1038/s41598-017-14330-y. PubMed 29097684.
Backbone
  Vector backbone: pAAV2
  Backbone size w/o insert (bp): 5303
  Vector type: Mammalian Expression, AAV
Growth in bacteria
  Bacterial resistance: Ampicillin, 100 μg/mL
  Growth temperature: 37°C
  Growth strain: NEB Stable
  Copy number: High Copy
Gene/Insert
  Gene/Insert name: Synthetic construct Phobos gene (alt names: Phobos; iC++)
  Species: Synthetic; Chlamydomonas reinhardtii
  Insert size (bp): 927
  Mutation: T59S, E83N, E90Q, E101S, V117R, E123S, T159G, G163A, V242R, T246N, N258Q, E273S
  Promoter: human synapsin
  Tag / fusion protein: Citrine (C terminal on insert)
  Cloning method: Restriction Enzyme; 5′ cloning site EcoRI (not destroyed); 3′ cloning site XhoI (not destroyed)
  Sequencing primers: 5′ GACTCAGCGCTGCCTCAGTCTG; 3′ TGAACAGCTCCTCGCCCTTG
Terms and licenses: Academic/Nonprofit Terms; Industry Terms: Not Available to Industry
Depositor comments: Please visit https://www.biorxiv.org/content/early/2017/06/27/156422 for bioRxiv preprint.
How to cite: AAV2_hSyn_Phobos_Citrine was a gift from Simon Wiegert (Addgene plasmid # 98216 ; http://n2t.net/addgene:98216 ; RRID:Addgene_98216)
