>Addgene plasmid #98216 | AAV2_hSyn_Phobos_Citrine | depositor partial sequence | sequence record 180049 | Phobos gene
ATGGACTATGGCGGCGCTTTGTCTGCCGTCGGACTCTTCCAAACCTCATACACTCTTGAGAACAATGGTT
CTGTTATTTGCATCCCGAACAACGGCCAGTGCTTCTGCTTGGCTTGGCTTAAATCCAACGGAACAAATGC
CGAGAAGTTGGCTGCCAACATTCTGCAGTGGATTTCTTTTGCGCTTTCAGCGCTCTGCCTGATGTTCTAC
GGCTACCAGACCTGGAAGTCTACTTGCGGCTGGGAGAACATTTACGTGGCCACGATCCAGATGATCAAGT
TCATCATCGAGTATTTCCATAGCTTTGACGAACCTGCGGTGATCTACTCATCCAACGGCAACAAGACCCG
GTGGCTTCGTTACGCGAGCTGGCTGCTGACCTGCCCTGTCATTCTTATCCACCTGAGCAACCTTACGGGT
CTGGCGAACGACTATAACAAGCGTACCATGGGTCTGCTGGTGTCAGATATCGGCGGCATCGTGTGGGCCA
CCACGGCCGCGCTGTCCAAGGGATACGTCCGTGTCATTTTCTTCCTGATGGGCCTGTGCTACGGCATCTA
CACATTCTTCAACGCAGCCAAGGTCTACATTGAGGCGTACCACACCGTGCCGAAGGGCCGGTGTCGCCAG
GTGGTGACTGGCATGGCTTGGCTCTTCTTCGTATCATGGGGTATGTTCCCCATCCTGTTCATCCTCGGCC
CCGAGGGCTTCGGCGTCCTGAGCCGGTACGGCTCCAACGTCGGCCACACCATCATTGACCTGATGTCGAA
GCAGTGCTGGGGTCTGCTCGGCCACTACCTGCGCGTGCTGATCCACAGCCATATCCTCATCCACGGCGAC
ATTCGCAAGACCACCAAATTGAACATTGGTGGCACTGAGATTGAGGTCGAGACGCTGGTGGAGGACGAGG
CCGAGGCTGGCGCGGTC
